>Addgene plasmid #153202 | RV-Cag-Dio-mVenus | addgene full sequence | sequence record 305047 | Addgene Partial NGS Result
GACATTGATTATTGACTAGTTATTAATAGTAATCAATTACGGGGTCATTAGTTCATAGCCCATATATGGA
GTTCCGCGTTACATAACTTACGGTAAATGGCCCGCCTGGCTGACCGCCCAACGACCCCCGCCCATTGACG
TCAATAATGACGTATGTTCCCATAGTAACGCCAATAGGGACTTTCCATTGACGTCAATGGGTGGAGTATT
TACGGTAAACTGCCCACTTGGCAGTACATCAAGTGTATCATATGCCAAGTACGCCCCCTATTGACGTCAA
TGACGGTAAATGGCCCGCCTGGCATTATGCCCAGTACATGACCTTATGGGACTTTCCTACTTGGCAGTAC
ATCTACGTATTAGTCATCGCTATTACCATGGTCGAGGTGAGCCCCACGTTCTGCTTCACTCTCCCCATCT
CCCCCCCCTCCCCACCCCCAATTTTGTATTTATTTATTTTTTAATTATTTTGTGCAGCGATGGGGGCGGG
GGGGGGGGGGGGGCGCGCCRGGGGGGGGGGGGGGGGGGGGGGGGGGGGGSGGGGSGRGGCGGAGAGGTGC
GGCGGCAGCCAATCAGAGCGGCGCGCTCCGAAAGTTTCCTTTTATGGCGAGGCGGCGGCGGCGGCGGCCC
TATAAAAAGCGAAGCGCGCGGCGGGCGGGAGTCGCTGCGCGCTGCCTTCGCCCCGTGCCCCGCTCCGCCG
CCGCCTCGCGCCGCCCGCCCCGGCTCTGACTGACCGCGTTACTCCCACAGGTGAGCGGGCGGGACGGCCC
TTCTCCTCCGGGCTGTAATTAGCGCTTGGTTTAATGACGGCTTGTTTCTTTTCTGTGGCTGCGTGAAAGC
CTTGAGGGGCTCCGGGAGGGCCCTTTGTGCGGGGGGAGCGGCTCGGGGGGTGCGTGCGTGTGTGTGTGCG
TGGGGAGCGCCGCGTGCGGCTCCGCGCTGCCCGGCGGCTGTGAGCGCTGCGGGCGCGGCGCGGGGCTTTG
TGCGCTCCGCAGTGTGCGCGAGGGGAGCGCGGCCGGGGGCGGTGCCCCGCGGTGCGGGGGGGGCTGCGAG
GGGAACAAAGGCTGCGTGCGGGGTGTGTGCGTGGGGGGGTGAGCAGGGGGTGTGGGCGCGTCGGTCGGGC
TGCAACCCCCCCTGCACCCCCCTCCCCGAGTTGCTGAGCACGGCCCGGCTTCGGGTGCGGGGCTCCGTAC
GGGGCGTGGCGCGGGGCTCGCCGTGCCGGGCGGGGGGTGGCGGCAGGTGGGGGTGCCGGGCGGGGCGGGG
CCGCCTCGGGCCGGGGRGGGCTCGGGGGAGGGGCGCGGCGGCCCCCGGAGCGCCGGCGGCTGTCGAGGCG
CGGCGAGCCGCAGCCATTGCCTTTTATGGTAATCGTGCGAGAGGGCGCAGGGACTTCCTTTGTCCCAAAT
CTGTGCGGAGCCGAAATCTGGGAGGCGCCGCCGCACCCCCTCTAGCGGGCGCGGGGCGAAGCGGTGCGGC
GCCGGCAGGAAGGAAATGGGCGGGGAGGGCCTTCGTGCGTCGCCGCGCCGCCGTCCCCTTCTCCCTCTCC
AGCCTCGGGGCTGTCCGCGGGGGGACGGCTGCCTTCGGGGGGGACGGGGCAGGGCGGGGTTCGGCTTCTG
GCGTGTGACCGGCGGCTCTAGAGCCTCTGCTAACCATGTTCATGCCTTCTTCTTTTTCCTACAGCTCCTG
GGCAACGTGCTGGTTATTGTGCTGTCTCATCATTTTGGCAAAGAATTCGCTAGCGGATCCGGAATAACTT
CGTATAGGATACTTTATACGAAGTTATGCAGAATGGTAGCTGGATTGTAGCTGCTATTAGCAATATGAAA
CCTCTTAATAACTTCGTATAGCATACATTATACGAAGTTATTTAATTAATTACTTGTACAGCTCGTCCAT
GCCGAGAGTGATCCCGGCGGCGGTCACGAACTCCAGCAGGACCATGTGATCGCGCTTCTCGTTGGGGTCT
TTGCTCAGGGCGGACTGGTAGCTCAGGTAGTGGTTGTCGGGCAGCAGCACGGGGCCGTCGCCGATGGGGG
TGTTCTGCTGGTAGTGGTCGGCGAGCTGCACGCCGCCGTCCTCGATGTTGTGGCGGATCTTGAAGTTGGC
CTTGATGCCGTTCTTCTGCTTGTCGGCGGTGATATAGACGTTGTGGCTGTTGTAGTTGTACTCCAGCTTG
TGCCCCAGGATGTTGCCGTCCTCCTTGAAGTCGATGCCCTTCAGCTCGATGCGGTTCACCAGGGTGTCGC
CCTCGAACTTCACCTCGGCGCGGGTCTTGTAGTTGCCGTCGTCCTTGAAGAAGATGGTGCGCTCCTGGAC
GTAGCCTTCGGGCATGGCGGACTTGAAGAAGTCGTGCTGCTTCATGTGGTCGGGGTAGCGGGCGAAGCAC
TGCAGGCCGTAGCCCAGGGTGGTCACGAGGGTGGGCCAGGGCACGGGCAGCTTGCCGGTGGTGCAGATCA
GCTTCAGGGTCAGCTTGCCGTAGGTGGCATCGCCCTCGCCCTCGCCGGACACGCTGAACTTGTGGCCGTT
TACGTCGCCGTCCAGCTCGACCAGGATGGGCACCACCCCGGTGAACAGCTCCTCGCCCTTGCTCACCATG
ATCTTTTGGTCCTCATCATTCTTTTCAACCTGTTTGGTTCTTCTCATACAGCACAGCATGGTGGCGCGCC
GCGATAACTTCGTATAAAGTATCCTATACGAAGTTATTTGCCTTAACCCAGAAATTATCACTGTTATTCT
TTAGAATGGTGCAAAGAATAACTTCGTATAATGTATGCTATACGAAGTTATGTTTAAACCAATCAACCTC
TGGATTACAAAATTTGTGAAAGATTGACTGGTATTCTTAACTATGTTGCTCCTTTTACGCTATGTGGATA
CGCTGCTTTAATGCCTTTGTATCATGCTATTGCTTCCCGTATGGCTTTCATTTTCTCCTCCTTGTATAAA
TCCTGGTTGCTGTCTCTTTATGAGGAGTTGTGGCCCGTTGTCAGGCAACGTGGCGTGGTGTGCACTGTGT
TTGCTGACGCAACCCCCACTGGTTGGGGCATTGCCACCACCTGTCAGCTCCTTTCCGGGACTTTCGCTTT
CCCCCTCCCTATTGCCACGGCGGAACTCATCGCCGCCTGCCTTGCCCGCTGCTGGACAGGGGCTCGGCTG
TTGGGCACTGACAATTCCGTGGTGTTGTCGGGGAAGCTGACGTCCTTTCCATGGCTGCTCGCCTGTGTTG
CCACCTGGATTCTGCGCGGGACGTCCTTCTGCTACGTCCCTTCGGCCCTCAATCCAGCGGACCTTCCTTC
CCGCGGCCTGCTGCCGGCTCTGCGGCCTCTTCCGCGTCTTCGCCTTCGCCCTCAGACGAGTCGGATCTCC
CTTTGGGCCGCCTCCCCGCCTGGAATTCGAGCTCGAGCTTGTTAACATCGATAAAATAAAAGATTTTATT
TAGTCTCCAGAAAAAGGGGGGAATGAAAGACCCCACCTGTAGGTTTGGCAAGCTAGCTTAAGTAACGCCA
TTTTGCAAGGCATGGAAAAATACATAACTGAGAATAGAGAAGTTCAGATCAAGGTCAGGAACAGATGGAA
CAGCTGAATATGGGCCAAACAGGATATCTGTGGTAAGCAGTTCCTGCCCCGGCTCAGGGCCAAGAACAGA
TGGAACAGCTGAATATGGGCCAAACAGGATATCTGTGGTAAGCAGTTCCTGCCCCGGCTCAGGGCCAAGA
ACAGATGGTCCCCAGATGCGGTCCAGCCCTCAGCAGTTTCTAGAGAACCATCAGATGTTTCCAGGGTGCC
CCAAGGACCTGAAATGACCCTGTGCCTTATTTGAACTAACCAATCAGTTCGCTTCTCGCTTCTGTTCGCG
CGCTTCTGCTCCCCGAGCTCAATAAAAGAGCCCACAACCCCTCACTCGGGGCGCCAGTCCTCCGATTGAC
TGAGTCGCCCGGGTACCCGTGTATCCAATAAACCCTCTTGCAGTTGCATCCGACTTGTGGTCTCGCTGTT
CCTTGGGAGGGTCTCCTCTGAGTGATTGACTACCCGTCAGCGGGGGTCTTTCACATGCAGCATGTATCAA
AATTAATTTGGTTTTTTTTCTTAAGTATTTACATTAAATGGCCATAGTTGCATTAATGAATCGGCCAACG
CGCGGGGAGAGGCGGTTTGCGTATTGGGCGCTCTTCCGCTTCCTCGCTCACTGACTCGCTGCGCTCGGTC
GTTCGGCTGCGGCGAGCGGTATCAGCTCACTCAAAGGCGGTAATACGGTTATCCACAGAATCAGGGGATA
ACGCAGGAAAGAACATGTGAGCAAAAGGCCAGCAAAAGGCCAGGAACCGTAAAAAGGCCGCGTTGCTGGC
GTTTTTCCATAGGCTCCGCCCCCCTGACGAGCATCACAAAAATCGACGCTCAAGTCAGAGGTGGCGAAAC
CCGACAGGACTATAAAGATACCAGGCGTTTCCCCCTGGAAGCTCCCTCGTGCGCTCTCCTGTTCCGACCC
TGCCGCTTACCGGATACCTGTCCGCCTTTCTCCCTTCGGGAAGCGTGGCGCTTTCTCATAGCTCACGCTG
TAGGTATCTCAGTTCGGTGTAGGTCGTTCGCTCCAAGCTGGGCTGTGTGCACGAACCCCCCGTTCAGCCC
GACCGCTGCGCCTTATCCGGTAACTATCGTCTTGAGTCCAACCCGGTAAGACACGACTTATCGCCACTGG
CAGCAGCCACTGGTAACAGGATTAGCAGAGCGAGGTATGTAGGCGGTGCTACAGAGTTCTTGAAGTGGTG
GCCTAACTACGGCTACACTAGAAGAACAGTATTTGGTATCTGCGCTCTGCTGAAGCCAGTTACCTTCGGA
AAAAGAGTTGGTAGCTCTTGATCCGGCAAACAAACCACCGCTGGTAGCGGTGGTTTTTTTGTTTGCAAGC
AGCAGATTACGCGCAGAAAAAAAGGATCTCAAGAAGATCCTTTGATCTTTTCTACGGGGTCTGACGCTCA
GTGGAACGAAAACTCACGTTAAGGGATTTTGGTCATGAGATTATCAAAAAGGATCTTCACCTAGATCCTT
TTGCGGCCGCAAATCAATCTAAAGTATATATGAGTAAACTTGGTCTGACAGTTACCAATGCTTAATCAGT
GAGGCACCTATCTCAGCGATCTGTCTATTTCGTTCATCCATAGTTGCCTGACTCCCCGTCGTGTAGATAA
CTACGATACGGGAGGGCTTACCATCTGGCCCCAGTGCTGCAATGATACCGCGAGACCCACGCTCACCGGC
TCCAGATTTATCAGCAATAAACCAGCCAGCCGGAAGGGCCGAGCGCAGAAGTGGTCCTGCAACTTTATCC
GCCTCCATCCAGTCTATTAATTGTTGCCGGGAAGCTAGAGTAAGTAGTTCGCCAGTTAATAGTTTGCGCA
ACGTTGTTGCCATTGCTACAGGCATCGTGGTGTCACGCTCGTCGTTTGGTATGGCTTCATTCAGCTCCGG
TTCCCAACGATCAAGGCGAGTTACATGATCCCCCATGTTGTGCAAAAAAGCGGTTAGCTCCTTCGGTCCT
CCGATCGTTGTCAGAAGTAAGTTGGCCGCAGTGTTATCACTCATGGTTATGGCAGCACTGCATAATTCTC
TTACTGTCATGCCATCCGTAAGATGCTTTTCTGTGACTGGTGAGTACTCAACCAAGTCATTCTGAGAATA
GTGTATGCGGCGACCGAGTTGCTCTTGCCCGGCGTCAATACGGGATAATACCGCGCCACATAGCAGAACT
TTAAAAGTGCTCATCATTGGAAAACGTTCTTCGGGGCGAAAACTCTCAAGGATCTTACCGCTGTTGAGAT
CCAGTTCGATGTAACCCACTCGTGCACCCAACTGATCTTCAGCATCTTTTACTTTCACCAGCGTTTCTGG
GTGAGCAAAAACAGGAAGGCAAAATGCCGCAAAAAAGGGAATAAGGGCGACACGGAAATGTTGAATACTC
ATACTCTTCCTTTTTCAATGATCCGGCCATTAGCCATATTATTCATTGGTTATATAGCATAAATCAATAT
TGGCTATTGGCCATTGCATACGTTGTATCCATATCATAATATGTACATTTATATTGGCTCATGTCCAACA
TTACCGCCATGTTGACATTGATTATTGACTAGTTATTAATAGTAATCAATTACGGGGTCATTAGTTCATA
GCCCATATATGGAGTTCCGCGTTACATAACTTACGGTAAATGGCCCGCCTGGCTGACCGCCCAACGACCC
CCGCCCATTGACGTCAATAATGACGTATGTTCCCATAGTAACGCCAATAGGGACTTTCCATTGACGTCAA
TGGGTGGAGTATTTACGGTAAACTGCCCACTTGGCAGTACATCAAGTGTATCATATGCCAAGTACGCCCC
CTATTGACGTCAATGACGGTAAATGGCCCGCCTGGCATTATGCCCAGTACATGACCTTATGGGACTTTCC
TACTTGGCAGTACATCTACGTATTAGTCATCGCTATTACCATGGTGATGCGGTTTTGGCAGTACATCAAT
GGGCGTGGATAGCGGTTTGACTCACGGGGATTTCCAAGTCTCCACCCCATTGACGTCAATGGGAGTTTGT
TTTGGCACCAAAATCAACGGGACTTTCCAAAATGTCGTAACAACTCCGCCCCATTGACGCAAATGGGCGG
TAGGCGTGTACGGTGGGAGGTCTATATAAGCAGAGCTCAATAAAAGAGCCCACAACCCCTCACTCGGGGC
GCCAGTCCTCCGATTGACTGAGTCGCCCGGGTACCCGTATTCCCAATAAAGCCTCTTGCTGTTTGCATCC
GAATCGTGGTCTCGCTGTTCCTTGGGAGGGTCTCCTCTGAGTGATTGACTACCCACGACGGGGGTCTTTC
ATTTGGGGGCTCGTCCGGGATTTGGAGACCCCTGCCCAGGGACCACCGACCCACCACCGGGAGGTAAGCT
GGCCAGCAACTTATCTGTGTCTGTCCGATTGTCTAGTGTCTATGTTTGATGTTATGCGCCTGCGTCTGTA
CTAGTTAGCTAACTAGCTCTGTATCTGGCGGACCCGTGGTGGAACTGACGAGTTCTGAACACCCGGCCGC
AACCCTGGGAGACGTCCCAGGGACTTTGGGGGCCGTTTTTGTGGCCCGACCTGAGGAAGGGAGTCGATGT
GGAATCCGACCCCGTCAGGATATGTGGTTCTGGTAGGAGACGAGAACCTAAAACAGTTCCCGCCTCCGTC
TGAATTTTTGCTTTCGGTTTGGAACCGAAGCCGCGCGTCTTGTCTGCTGCAGCGCTGCAGCATCGTTCTG
TGTTGTCTCTGTCTGACTGTGTTTCTGTATTTGTCTGAAAATTAGGGCCAGACTGTTACCACTCCCTTAA
GTTTGACCTTAGGTCACTGGAAAGATGTCGAGCGGATCGCTCACAACCAGTCGGTAGATGTCAAGAAGAG
ACGTTGGGTTACCTTCTGCTCTGCAGAATGGCCAACCTTTAACGTCGGATGGCCGCGAGACGGCACCTTT
AACCGAGACCTCATCACCCAGGTTAAGATCAAGGTCTTTTCACCTGGCCCGCATGGACACCCAGACCAGG
TCCCCTACATCGTGACCTGGGAAGCCTTGGCTTTTGACCCCCCTCCCTGGGTCAAGCCCTTTGTACACCC
TAAGCCTCCGCCTCCTCTTCCTCCATCCGCCCCGTCTCTCCCCCTTGAACCTCCTCGTTCGACCCCGCCT
CGATCCTCCCTTTATCCAGCCCTCACTCCTTCTCTAGGCGCCGGAATTCGATGTC
Features (pLannotate 1.2.2; 24 found; start..end, strand, type, name):
      1..380     +  enhancer       CMV enhancer: human cytomegalovirus immediate early enhancer
    382..657     +  promoter       chicken β-actin promoter: No description available
    658..1674    +  intron         chimeric intron: chimera between introns from chicken β-actin and rabbit β-globin
   1672..1728    +  CDS            HBB (fragment): HBB_LEPEU - Experimental evidence at protein level: Swiss-Prot protein existence level 1. Involved in oxygen transport from the lung to the various peripheral tissues. From Lepus europaeus (European hare).
   1744..1777    +  protein_bind   lox2272: Cre-mediated recombination occurs in the 8-bp core sequence (GGATACTT). lox2272 sites are compatible with each other, but incompatible with loxP or loxN sites (Lee and Saito, 1988). Cre recombinase
   1778..1827    -  intron         β-globin intron (fragment): internally truncated intron from human β-globin
   1828..1861    +  protein_bind   loxP: Cre-mediated recombination occurs in the 8-bp core sequence (GCATACAT). Cre recombinase
   1870..2589    -  CDS            Venus: yellow fluorescent protein (YFP) with fast and efficient maturation (Nagai et al., 2002) mammalian codon-optimized
   2590..2649    -  CDS            Gap43 (fragment): NEUM_RAT - Experimental evidence at protein level: Swiss-Prot protein existence level 1. This protein is associated with nerve growth. It is a major component of the motile 'growth cones' that form the tips of elongating axons. Plays a role in axonal and dendritic filopodia induction (By similarity). From Rattus norvegicus (Rat).
   2664..2697    -  protein_bind   lox2272: Cre-mediated recombination occurs in the 8-bp core sequence (GGATACTT). lox2272 sites are compatible with each other, but incompatible with loxP or loxN sites (Lee and Saito, 1988). Cre recombinase
   2698..2747    -  intron         β-globin intron (fragment): internally truncated intron from human β-globin
   2748..2781    -  protein_bind   loxP: Cre-mediated recombination occurs in the 8-bp core sequence (GCATACAT). Cre recombinase
   2791..3379    +  misc_feature   WPRE: woodchuck hepatitis virus posttranscriptional regulatory element
   3452..3573    +  LTR            3' LTR (ΔU3) (fragment): self-inactivating 3' long terminal repeat (LTR) from Moloney murine leukemia virus
   3574..4043    +  LTR            LTR: long terminal repeat from Moloney murine leukemia virus
   4109..4161    -  CDS            lacI (fragment): lac repressor; lacI; The lac repressor binds to the lac operator to inhibit transcription in E. coli. This inhibition can be relieved by adding lactose or isopropyl-β-D-thiogalactopyranoside (IPTG).
   4344..4932    -  rep_origin     ori: high-copy-number ColE1/pMB1/pBR322/pUC origin of replication
   5092..5952    -  CDS            AmpR: β-lactamase; bla; confers resistance to ampicillin, carbenicillin, and related antibiotics
   5953..5969    -  promoter       AmpR promoter (fragment): bla
   6104..6483    +  enhancer       CMV enhancer: human cytomegalovirus immediate early enhancer
   6484..6687    +  promoter       CMV promoter: human cytomegalovirus (CMV) immediate early promoter
   6688..6863    +  LTR            5' LTR (truncated): truncated long terminal repeat from Moloney murine sarcoma virus
   6985..7259    +  misc_feature   MESV Ψ (fragment): packaging signal of murine embryonic stem cell virus
   7326..7742    +  CDS            gag (truncated): truncated Moloney murine leukemia virus (MMLV) gag gene lacking the start codon
