[The description below was written by a language model from this plasmid's Addgene catalogue record and pLannotate feature annotations shown in this document.]
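Description:
RV-Cag-Dio-mVenus is a gammaretroviral (MoMLV-type) transfer vector built on the RV-CAG backbone, designed to produce retrovirus that labels cell membranes with a yellow fluorescent protein only in cells expressing Cre recombinase. In bacteria it is maintained through a high-copy ColE1/pUC-type origin and selected with ampicillin via the β-lactamase gene. The annotated sequence is listed as a partial NGS result of about 7.8 kb, so the feature table may not capture every element.

The viral genome is transcribed in packaging cells from a hybrid 5′ end in which a CMV enhancer/promoter is fused to a truncated 5′ LTR. This is followed by a Ψ packaging signal and a truncated gag segment lacking its start codon, which together support encapsidation of the RNA. Downstream sits the internal CAG promoter (CMV enhancer, chicken β-actin promoter and chimeric intron) driving a DIO (double-inverted open reading frame) cassette. The coding sequence, Venus fused to a short N-terminal Gap43 fragment that supplies the palmitoylation signal for membrane targeting, lies in antisense orientation relative to CAG. It is flanked by oppositely oriented pairs of the mutually incompatible lox2272 and loxP sites. Cre first inverts the cassette through one lox pair, then excises through the other pair, locking the reading frame in the sense orientation so that membrane-bound Venus is expressed. A WPRE follows to enhance transcript stability and expression, and the genome ends in 3′ LTR sequence, part of which is annotated as a ΔU3 self-inactivating fragment.

The construct is suited to Cre-dependent membrane and morphological labelling of retrovirally infected cells and their progeny, as in lineage tracing in Cre driver lines.
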