Addgene plasmid #153202: RV-Cag-Dio-mVenus
Purpose: Can be used to generate retrovirus that will mark the membrane (Palmitoylated-Venus) in the presence of Cre from the CAG promoter
Depositing lab: Lynette Lim. Depositing organization: Vlaams Instituut voor Biotechnologie (VIB, vzw).
Backbone
  Vector backbone: RV-CAG
  Vector type: Retroviral
Growth in bacteria
  Bacterial resistance: Ampicillin, 100 μg/mL
  Growth temperature: 37°C
  Growth strain: NEB Stable
  Copy number: High Copy
Gene/Insert
  Gene/Insert name: membrane-tagged-Venus
  Species: Synthetic
  Promoter: CAG
  Cloning method: Restriction Enzyme; 5′ cloning site Unknown (unknown if destroyed)
Terms and licenses: Academic/Nonprofit Terms; Industry Terms: Not Available to Industry
How to cite: RV-Cag-Dio-mVenus was a gift from Lynette Lim (Addgene plasmid # 153202 ; http://n2t.net/addgene:153202 ; RRID:Addgene_153202)
